>Addgene plasmid #202852 | Salsa-BC11-P1A11 | addgene full sequence | sequence record 413398 | Addgene NGS Result
AGCGCCCAATACGCAAACCGCCTCTCCCCGCGCGTTGGCCGATTCATTAATGCAGTCGAGGGATCTCCAT
AAGAGAAGAGGGACAGCTATGACTGGGAGTAGTCAGGAGAGGAGGAAAAATCTGGCTAGTAAAACATGTA
AGGAAAATTTTAGGGATGTTAAAGAAAAAAATAACACAAAACAAAATATAAAAAAAATCTAACCTCAAGT
CAAGGCTTTTCTATGGAATAAGGAATGGACAGCAGGGGGCTGTTTCATATACTGATGACCTCTTTATAGC
CAACCTTTGTTCATGGCAGCCAGCATATGGGCATATGTTGCCAAACTCTAAACCAAATACTCATTCTGAT
GTTTTAAATGATTTGCCCTCCCATATGTCCTTCCGAGTGAGAGACACAAAAAATTCCAACACACTATTGC
AATGAAAATAAATTTCCTTTATTAGCCAGAAGTCAGATGCTCAAGGGGCTTCATGATGTCCCCATAATTT
TTGGCAGAGGGAAAAAGATCGATCTCAGTGGTATTTGTGAGCCAGGGCATTGGCCACACCAGCCACCACC
TTCTGATAGGCAGCCTGCACCTGAGGAGTGAATTCTTTGCCAAAATGATGAGACAGCACAACAACCAGCA
CGTTGCCCAGGAGCTGTAGGAAAGAGAAGAAGGCATGAACATGGTTAGCAGAGGGGCCCGGTTTGGACTC
AGAGTATTTTATCCTCATCTCAAACAGTGTATATCATTGTAACCATAAAGAGAAAGGCAGGATGATGACC
AGGGTGTAGTTGTTTCTACCAATAAGAATATTTCCACGCCAGCCAGAATTTATATGCAGAAATATTCTAC
CTTATCATTTAATTATAACAATTGTTCTCTAAAACTGTGCTGAAGTACAATATAATATACCCTGATTGCC
TTGAAAAAAAAGTGATTAGAGAAAGTACTTACAATCTGACAAATAAACAAAAGTGAATTTAAAAATTCGT
TACAAATGCAAGCTAAAGTTTAACGAAAAAGTTACAGAAAATGAAAAGAAAATAAGAGGAGACAATGGTT
GTCAACAGAGTAGAAAGTGAAAGAAACAAAATTATCATGAGGGTCCATGGTGATACAAGGGACATCTTCC
CATTCTAAACAACACCCTGAAAACTTTGCCCCCTCCATATAACATGAATTTTACAATAGCGAAAAAGAAA
GAACAATCAAGGGTCCCCAAACTCACCCTGAAGTTCTCAGCTCTAGAGATATCGTCGAGGCCGCGCTAGC
GTTTAAACTGTCGACCTTAATTAAGAGATCTGCTCGAGGCGCGTCAGCTGACTAGAGGATCCCCGGGTAC
CGAGCTCGAATTCGGGGCCGCGGAGGCTGGATCGGTCCCGGTGTCTTCTATGGAGGTCAAAACAGCGTGG
ATGGCGTCTCCAGGCGATCTGACGGTTCACTAAACGAGCTCTGCTTATATAGGCCTCCCACCGTACACGC
CTACCTCGACCCGGGTACCGAGCTCGACTTTCACTTTTCTCTATCACTGATAGGGAGTGGTAAACTCGAC
TTTCACTTTTCTCTATCACTGATAGGGAGTGGTAAACTCGACTTTCACTTTTCTCTATCACTGATAGGGA
GTGGTAAACTCGACTTTCACTTTTCTCTATCACTGATAGGGAGTGGTAAACTCGACTTTCACTTTTCTCT
ATCACTGATAGGGAGTGGTAAACTCGACCTATATAAGCAGAGCTCGTTTAGTGAACCGTCAGATCGCCTG
GAGACGCCATCCACGCTGTTTTGACCTCCATAGAAGACACCGGGACCGATCCAGCCTCCGCGGCCCCGAA
TTCCTGCAGCGGCCGCTCTAGAACTAGTGGATCCCCGCGGATGGTGAGCAAGGGCGAGGAGCTGTTCACC
GGGGTGGTGCCCATCCTGGTCGAGCTGGACGGCGACGTAAACGGCCACAAGTTCAGCGTGTCCGGCGAGG
GCGAGGGCGATGCCACCTACGGCAAGCTGACCCTGAAGTTCATCTGCACCACCGGCAAGCTGCCCGTGCC
CTGGCCCACCCTCGTGACCACCCTGACCTACGGCGTGCAGTGCTTCAGCCGCTACCCCGACCACATGAAG
CAGCACGACTTCTTCAAGTCCGCCATGCCCGAAGGCTACGTCCAGGAGCGCACCATCTTCTTCAAGGACG
ACGGCAACTACAAGACCCGCGCCGAGGTGAAGTTCGAGGGCGACACCCTGGTGAACCGCATCGAGCTGAA
GGGCATCGACTTCAAGGAGGACGGCAACATCCTGGGGCACAAGCTGGAGTACAACTACAACAGCCACAAC
GTCTATATCATGGCCGACAAGCAGAAGAACGGCATCAAGGTGAACTTCAAGATCCGCCACAACATCGAGG
ACGGCAGCGTGCAGCTCGCCGACCACTACCAGCAGAACACCCCCATCGGCGACGGCCCCGTGCTGCTGCC
CGACAACCACTACCTGAGCACCCAGTCCGCCCTGAGCAAAGACCCCAACGAGAAGCGCGATCACATGGTC
CTGCTGGAGTTCGTGACCGCCGCCGGGATCACTCTCGGCATGGACGAGCTGTACAAGTAATGCGGCTGGG
GAATTCGATATCAAGCTTGTCGACCTAGTTCTAGAGGATCCAGACATGATAAGATACATTGATGAGTTTG
GACAAACCACAACTAGAATGCAGTGAAAAAAATGCTTTATTTGTGAAATTTGTGATGCTATTGCTTTATT
TGTAACCATTATAAGCTGCAATAAACAAGTTAACAACAACAATTGCATTCATTTTATGTTTCAGGTTCAG
GGGGAGGTGTGGGAGGTTTTTTAAAGCAAGTAAAACCTCTACAAATGTGGTATGGCTGATTATGATCCTG
CAAGCCTCGTCGTCCTGGCCGGACCACGCTATCTGTGCAAGGTCCCCGGCCCCGGACGCGCGCTCCATGA
GCAGAGCGCCCGCCGCCGAGGCGAAGACTCGGGCGGCGCCCTGCCCGTCCCACCAGGTCAACAGGCGGTA
ACCGGCCTCTTCATCGGGAATGCGCGCGACCTTCAGCATCGCCGGCATGTCCCCCTGGCGGACGGGAAGT
ATCCAGCTCGACCAAGCTGGCCGCGTCGAGTGAAGACGAAAGGGCCTCGTGATACGCCTATTTTTATAGG
TTAATGTCATGATAATAATGGTTTCTTAGACGTCAGGTGGCACTTTTCGGGGAAATGTGCGCGGAACCCC
TATTTGTTTATTTTTCTAAATACATTCAAATATGTATCCGCTCATGAGACAATAACCCTGATAAATGCTT
CAATAATATTGAAAAAGGAAGAGTATGAGTATTCAACATTTCCGTGTCGCCCTTATTCCCTTTTTTGCGG
CATTTTGCCTTCCTGTTTTTGCTCACCCAGAAACGCTGGTGAAAGTAAAAGATGCTGAAGATCAGTTGGG
TGCACGAGTGGGTTACATCGAACTGGATCTCAACAGCGGTAAGATCCTTGAGAGTTTTCGCCCCGAAGAA
CGTTTTCCAATGATGAGCACTTTTAAAGTTCTGCTATGTGGCGCGGTATTATCCCGTGTTGACGCCGGGC
AAGAGCAACTCGGTCGCCGCATACACTATTCTCAGAATGACTTGGTTGAGTACTCACCAGTCACAGAAAA
GCATCTTACGGATGGCATGACAGTAAGAGAATTATGCAGTGCTGCCATAACCATGAGTGATAACACTGCG
GCCAACTTACTTCTGACAACGATCGGAGGACCGAAGGAGCTAACCGCTTTTTTGCACAACATGGGGGATC
ATGTAACTCGCCTTGATCGTTGGGAACCGGAGCTGAATGAAGCCATACCAAACGACGAGCGTGACACCAC
GATGCCTGTAGCAATGGCAACAACGTTGCGCAAACTATTAACTGGCGAACTACTTACTCTAGCTTCCCGG
CAACAATTAATAGACTGGATGGAGGCGGATAAAGTTGCAGGACCACTTCTGCGCTCGGCCCTTCCGGCTG
GCTGGTTTATTGCTGATAAATCTGGAGCCGGTGAGCGTGGGTCTCGCGGTATCATTGCAGCACTGGGGCC
AGATGGTAAGCCCTCCCGTATCGTAGTTATCTACACGACGGGGAGTCAGGCAACTATGGATGAACGAAAT
AGACAGATCGCTGAGATAGGTGCCTCACTGATTAAGCATTGGTAACTGTCAGACCAAGTTTACTCATATA
TACTTTAGATTGATTTAAAACTTCATTTTTAATTTAAAAGGATCTAGGTGAAGATCCTTTTTGATAATCT
CATGACCAAAATCCCTTAACGTGAGTTTTCGTTCCACTGAGCGTCAGACCCCGTAGAAAAGATCAAAGGA
TCTTCTTGAGATCCTTTTTTTCTGCGCGTAATCTGCTGCTTGCAAACAAAAAAACCACCGCTACCAGCGG
TGGTTTGTTTGCCGGATCAAGAGCTACCAACTCTTTTTCCGAAGGTAACTGGCTTCAGCAGAGCGCAGAT
ACCAAATACTGTTCTTCTAGTGTAGCCGTAGTTAGGCCACCACTTCAAGAACTCTGTAGCACCGCCTACA
TACCTCGCTCTGCTAATCCTGTTACCAGTGGCTGCTGCCAGTGGCGATAAGTCGTGTCTTACCGGGTTGG
ACTCAAGACGATAGTTACCGGATAAGGCGCAGCGGTCGGGCTGAACGGGGGGTTCGTGCACACAGCCCAG
CTTGGAGCGAACGACCTACACCGAACTGAGATACCTACAGCGTGAGCTATGAGAAAGCGCCACGCTTCCC
GAAGGGAGAAAGGCGGACAGGTATCCGGTAAGCGGCAGGGTCGGAACAGGAGAGCGCACGAGGGAGCTTC
CAGGGGGAAACGCCTGGTATCTTTATAGTCCTGTCGGGTTTCGCCACCTCTGACTTGAGCGTCGATTTTT
GTGATGCTCGTCAGGGGGGCGGAGCCTATGGAAAAACGCCAGCAACGCGGCCTTTTTACGGTTCCTGGCC
TTTTGCTGGCCTTTTGCTCACATGTTCTTTCCTGCGTTATCCCCTGATTCTGTGGATAACCGTATTACCG
CCTTTGAGTGAGCTGATACCGCTCGCCGCAGCCGAACGACCGAGCGCAGCGAGTCAGTGAGCGAGGAAGC
GGAAG
Features (pLannotate 1.2.2; 17 found; start..end, strand, type, name):
      2..55      +  CDS            lacI (fragment): lac repressor; lacI; The lac repressor binds to the lac operator to inhibit transcription in E. coli. This inhibition can be relieved by adding lactose or isopropyl-β-D-thiogalactopyranoside (IPTG).
    388..443     -  polyA_signal   β-globin poly(A) signal: rabbit β-globin polyadenylation signal (Gil and Proudfoot, 1987)
    518..640     -  CDS            HBB: HBB_COLGU - Experimental evidence at transcript level: Swiss-Prot protein existence level 2. Involved in oxygen transport from the lung to the various peripheral tissues. From Colobus guereza (Mantled guereza) (Eastern black-and-white colobus monkey).
    644..1216    -  intron         β-globin intron: intron from rabbit β-globin gene
   1312..1343    -  misc_feature   MCS (fragment): pUC18/19 multiple cloning site
   1437..1475    -  promoter       minimal CMV promoter: human cytomegalovirus (CMV) immediate early promoter
   1493..1708    -  protein_bind   tetracycline response element (fragment): contains seven copies of the tetracycline operator tetO tetracycline repressor TetR
   1708..1753    +  promoter       TRE3GV promoter (fragment): 3rd-generation Tet-responsive promoter that can be activated by binding of Tet-On® 3G, optimized for retroviral and lentiviral vectors
   1829..1856    +  misc_feature   MCS (fragment): pBluescript multiple cloning site
   1861..2580    +  CDS            EGFP: the original enhanced GFP (Yang et al., 1996) mammalian codon-optimized
   2590..2613    +  misc_feature   MCS (fragment): pBluescript multiple cloning site
   2627..2761    -  polyA_signal   SV40 poly(A) signal: SV40 polyadenylation signal
   2784..2867    -  CDS            large T antigen (fragment): large T antigen from SV40 (simian virus 40)
   2861..3091    -  CDS            str (fragment): STR_KLEPN - Protein inferred from homology: Swiss-Prot protein existence level 3. The aminoglycoside phosphotransferases achieve inactivation of their antibiotic substrates by phosphorylation. From Klebsiella pneumoniae.
   3210..3314    +  promoter       AmpR promoter: bla
   3315..4175    +  CDS            AmpR: β-lactamase; bla; confers resistance to ampicillin, carbenicillin, and related antibiotics
   4346..4934    +  rep_origin     ori: high-copy-number ColE1/pMB1/pBR322/pUC origin of replication
