[The description below was written by a language model from this plasmid's Addgene catalogue record and pLannotate feature annotations shown in this document.]
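Description:
Salsa-BC11-P1A11 is a 5.1 kb mammalian expression plasmid built on the pCER206 backbone. It is one member of a set of barcoded reporter plasmids for PRESTO-Salsa, a highly multiplexed assay for screening bioactivity across G protein-coupled receptors. It is maintained in E. coli through a high-copy ColE1/pUC-type origin and selected with ampicillin via the β-lactamase gene and its native promoter. The feature table shows no mammalian selection marker, which suggests transient transfection use, though the record does not say so.

The payload is a synthetic EGFP/BC11 insert of about 730 bp under a Tet Response Element promoter. The annotation shows tetO repeats at the centre of what looks like a bidirectional arrangement. On one side a TRE3G-type promoter fragment faces a mammalian codon-optimised EGFP coding sequence, followed by a short polylinker fragment and an SV40 polyadenylation signal. On the other side a minimal CMV promoter points toward a polylinker fragment, a rabbit β-globin intron and a β-globin poly(A) signal, with no annotated coding sequence in that arm. The insert was cloned between BsrGI and HindIII sites, which fits a barcode (BC11) placed just after the end of EGFP so that it is carried in the reporter transcript. The barcode itself is not annotated, and its exact position is not stated.

In a Tet-responsive design of this kind, a tetracycline transactivator drives transcription of the EGFP-barcode message. Reporter output can therefore be read by fluorescence or by barcode sequencing, which allows many reporters to be pooled. The record does not state which receptor this barcode is paired with. The short lacI, SV40 large T antigen and aminoglycoside phosphotransferase fragments appear to be backbone remnants.
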