Addgene plasmid #202852: Salsa-BC11-P1A11
Purpose: Expression of barcoded reporter plasmid for PRESTO-Salsa; EGFP/BC11
Depositing lab: Noah Palm. Publication: Highly multiplexed bioactivity screening reveals human and microbiota metabolome-GPCRome interactions. Chen H, Rosen CE, Gonzalez-Hernandez JA, Song D, Potempa J, Ring AM, Palm NW. Cell. 2023 Jul 6;186(14):3095-3110.e19. doi: 10.1016/j.cell.2023.05.024. Epub 2023 Jun 14. PubMed 37321219.
Backbone
  Vector backbone: pCER206
  Vector type: Mammalian Expression
Growth in bacteria
  Bacterial resistance: Ampicillin, 100 μg/mL
  Growth temperature: 37°C
  Growth strain: DH5alpha
  Copy number: High Copy
Gene/Insert
  Gene/Insert name: EGFP/BC11
  Species: Synthetic
  Insert size (bp): 730
  Promoter: Tet Response Element (TRE)
  Cloning method: Restriction Enzyme; 5′ cloning site BsrGI (not destroyed); 3′ cloning site HindIII (not destroyed)
  Sequencing primers: 5′ Custom primer (GAAGCGCGATCACATGG)
Terms and licenses: Academic/Nonprofit Terms; Industry Terms: Not Available to Industry
How to cite: Salsa-BC11-P1A11 was a gift from Noah Palm (Addgene plasmid # 202852 ; http://n2t.net/addgene:202852 ; RRID:Addgene_202852)
