>Addgene plasmid #202852 | Salsa-BC11-P1A11 | depositor partial sequence | sequence record 393725 | BC11
TGCGGCTGGG
